>Addgene plasmid #67731 | pfMDH_R373A | addgene partial sequence | sequence record 123739 | pBRrevBam 5'-GGTGATGTCGGCGATATAGG-3'
TGTGGCGCCGGTGATGCCGGCCACGATGCGTCCGGCGTAGAGGATCGAGATCGATCTCGATCCCGCGAAA
TTAATACGACTCACTATAGGGGAATTGTGAGCGGATAACAATTCCCCTCTAGAAATAATTTTGTTTAACT
TTAAGAAGGAGATATACATATGAAACTGAACAAACAGAATCTGACCCAGCTGGCACCGGAAGTTAAACTG
CCTGCATATACCCTGGCAGATACCCGTCAGGGTATTGCACATATTGGTGTTGGTGGTTTTCATCGTGCAC
ATCAGGCATATTATACCGATGCACTGATGAATACAGGTGAAGGTCTGGATTGGAGCATTTGCGGTGTTGG
TCTGCGTAGCGAAGATCGTAAAGCACGTGATGATCTGGCAGGTCAGGATTACCTGTTTACCCTGTATGAA
CTGGGCGATACCGATGATACCGAAGTTCGTGTTATTGGTAGCATTAGCGATATGCTGCTGGCAGAAGATA
GCGCACAGGCACTGATTGATAAACTGGCAAGTCCGGAAATTCGTATTGTTAGCCTGACCATTACCGAAGG
TGGTTATTGTATTGATGATAGCAACGGTGAATTTATGGCACATCTGCCGCAGATTCAGCACGATCTGGCA
CATCCGAGCAGCCCGAAAACCGTTTTTGGTTTTATTTGTGCAGCACTGACACAGCGTCGTGCAGCAGGTA
TTCCGGCATTTACCGTTATGAGCTGTGATAACCTGCCGCATAATGGTGCAGTTACCCGTAAAGCCCTGCT
GGCATTTGCAGCCCTGCATAATGCAGAACTGCATGATTGGATTAAAGCCCATGTTAGCTTTCCGAATGCA
ATGGTTGATCGTATTACCCCGATGACCAGCACCGCACATCGTCTGCAACTGCATGACGAACATGGTATTG
ATGATGCATGGCCTGTTGTTTGTGAACCGTTTGTTCAGTGGGTTCTGGAAGATAAATTTGTTAATGGTCG
TCCGGCATGGGAAAA
