>Addgene plasmid #67731 | pfMDH_R373A | addgene partial sequence | sequence record 123740 | T7term 5'-GCTAGTTATTGCTCAGCGG-3'
AGCCGGATCTCAGTGGTGGTGGTGGTGGTGCTCGAGGCTACCAACAGGTTTTTTCAGCAGATGTTTCAGG
GTGGTGGTAACACCATTATCACGCAGGCTACCATAACAACGTTCAAATGCGGCAACAAATTCCGGACTAT
TCGGAATTGCGGTGCCAAAAATTTCTTCAACTGCCAGCAGACGCTGGCTAATCAGTGCATCATCTGAAAC
CAGACCCTGACAAAATTCTGCACGCGGATCAGGAATGGTATAGCTCACACCATTTTCATCAACGCCTTTC
AGATACAGTGCCCATGCTGCAACAACCAGTGCTGCACGTTCGGTTTCACGACCATCTGCAATCAGACGAT
TAATTGTCGGAACGGTAAATTTAGGAAATTTGCTGCTACCATCACTACAAACCGCTTCCAGCTGATCTGC
AATTGCCTGATTGCTAAAACGATCAACCAGGGTCTGTTTATAATCGGTCAGATCAATACCCGGAACCGGA
GCCAGATTCGGGGTCACATCCAGATCCATATATGCACGCATATAGGCAACAAACAGCGGATCGTTCATGG
TTTCATGCACAAAACGATAACCTTTCAGAAAACCCAGATAGGTCAGTGCCAGATGGCTACCATTCAGCAG
ACCAATTTTCATTTCTTCATACGGGGTAACATCATCGGTAAACTGAACACCA
