[The description below was written by a language model from this plasmid's Addgene catalogue record.]
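Description:
pfMDH_R373A is a bacterial expression plasmid built on the Novagen pET29b(+) backbone, with a recorded total size of about 6.7 kb. It carries a roughly 1.5 kb insert encoding mannitol 2-dehydrogenase from Pseudomonas fluorescens (pfMDH, also known as mtlD). The coding sequence is codon optimized for expression in E. coli and was introduced by Gibson assembly. The plasmid is selected with kanamycin, is listed as high copy, and is maintained in the cloning strain DH10B. No feature table accompanies the record, so the origin of replication and other backbone elements are not itemised here.

The insert is transcribed from a T7 promoter, so protein production requires a host that supplies T7 RNA polymerase, as is usual for pET-series vectors. The listing of T7 and T7 terminator sequencing primers suggests that the open reading frame lies between the promoter and terminator of the standard pET cassette. A 6x-His tag from the backbone is fused to the C terminus of the enzyme, allowing purification by immobilised metal affinity chromatography.

The distinguishing feature of this construct is a single point substitution changing arginine 373 to alanine. The associated study was a quantitative functional characterization of conserved molecular interactions in the mannitol 2-dehydrogenase active site. This suggests the plasmid is one of a set of site-directed mutants used to produce recombinant enzyme and to assess what individual residues contribute to catalysis. The record does not report the functional effect of the R373A change itself.
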