Addgene plasmid #67731: pfMDH_R373A
Purpose: Expresses R373A mutant of mannitol 2-dehydrogenase from Pseudomonas fluorescens, codon optimized for expression in E. coli
Depositing lab: Justin Siegel. Depositing organization: University of California, Davis. Publication: Quantitative functional characterization of conserved molecular interactions in the active site of mannitol 2-dehydrogenase. Lucas JE, Siegel JB. Protein Sci. 2015 Jun;24(6):936-45. doi: 10.1002/pro.2669. Epub 2015 Apr 2. PubMed 25752240.
Backbone
  Vector backbone: pET29b(+)
  Backbone manufacturer: Novagen
  Backbone size w/o insert (bp): 5232
  Total vector size (bp): 6714
  Vector type: Bacterial Expression
Growth in bacteria
  Bacterial resistance: Kanamycin, 50 μg/mL
  Growth temperature: 37°C
  Growth strain: DH10B
  Copy number: High Copy
Gene/Insert
  Gene/Insert name: Mannitol 2-Dehydrogenase from Pseudomonas fluorescens (alt names: pfMDH; mtlD)
  Species: Pseudomonas fluorescens
  Insert size (bp): 1485
  Mutation: Changed arginine 373 to alanine
  GenBank ID: AAC04472.1
  Promoter: T7
  Tag / fusion protein: 6x-His tag (C terminal on backbone)
  Cloning method: Gibson Cloning
  Sequencing primers: 5′ T7; 3′ T7term
Terms and licenses: Academic/Nonprofit Terms; Industry Terms: Not Available to Industry
How to cite: pfMDH_R373A was a gift from Justin Siegel (Addgene plasmid # 67731 ; http://n2t.net/addgene:67731 ; RRID:Addgene_67731)
